Addgene plasmid #55090: mCherry-miniSOG-H2B-C-10
Purpose: Localization: Nucleus/Histones, Excitation: 448 / 473, Emission: 500 / 528
Depositing lab: Michael Davidson. Depositing organization: Florida State University, Tallahassee. Publication: A genetically encoded tag for correlated light and electron microscopy of intact cells, tissues, and organisms. Shu X, Lev-Ram V, Deerinck TJ, Qi Y, Ramko EB, Davidson MW, Jin Y, Ellisman MH, Tsien RY. PLoS Biol. 2011 Apr;9(4):e1001041. doi: 10.1371/journal.pbio.1001041. Epub 2011 Apr 5. PubMed 21483721.
Backbone
  Vector backbone: mCherry-miniSOG-C1
  Backbone size w/o insert (bp): 5500
  Vector type: Mammalian Expression
  Selectable markers: Neomycin (select with G418)
Growth in bacteria
  Bacterial resistance: Kanamycin, 50 μg/mL
  Growth temperature: 37°C
  Growth strain: DH5alpha
  Copy number: High Copy
Gene/Insert
  Gene/Insert name: H2B (alt names: Human Histone H2B; NM_021058.3)
  Species: H. sapiens (human)
  Mutation: D26G and V119I in H2B
  Entrez Gene: H2BC11 (a.k.a. H2B/r, H2BFR, H2BJ, HIST1H2BJ)
  Promoter: CMV
  Tag / fusion protein: mCherry-miniSOG (N terminal on backbone)
  Cloning method: Unknown
  Sequencing primers: 5′ CMV-F; 3′ SV40pA-R
Terms and licenses: Academic/Nonprofit Terms; Industry Terms: Not Available to Industry
Depositor comments: . Excitation = 448 / 473; Emission = 500 / 528
How to cite: mCherry-miniSOG-H2B-C-10 was a gift from Michael Davidson (Addgene plasmid # 55090 ; http://n2t.net/addgene:55090 ; RRID:Addgene_55090)
