[The description below was written by a language model from this plasmid's Addgene catalogue record.]
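Description:
mCherry-miniSOG-H2B-C-10 is a mammalian expression plasmid built on the mCherry-miniSOG-C1 backbone (about 5.5 kb without the insert), a C1-style fusion vector in which the tag lies upstream of the cloned gene. It is maintained in E. coli as a high-copy plasmid under kanamycin selection and carries a neomycin marker, so transfected mammalian cells can be selected with G418. The record gives no feature table, so the origin of replication and other backbone elements are not specified. The listed SV40pA-R sequencing primer suggests that an SV40 polyadenylation signal follows the insert.

The payload is human histone H2B (H2BC11/HIST1H2BJ), expressed from the CMV promoter as a fusion with a tandem mCherry-miniSOG tag at its N terminus. The H2B coding sequence carries two recorded substitutions, D26G and V119I. The "10" in the name may refer to a linker length between tag and histone, but the record does not state this. H2B is incorporated into nucleosomes, so the fusion localises to the nucleus and marks chromatin. miniSOG is a small flavin-binding green fluorescent protein, and the listed excitation peaks (448/473 nm) and emission peaks (500/528 nm) correspond to it. Under illumination it generates singlet oxygen, which can photo-oxidise diaminobenzidine into a deposit visible by electron microscopy. mCherry adds a separate red fluorescence channel. The associated publication describes a genetically encoded tag for correlated light and electron microscopy, so this construct is suited to serving as a nuclear/histone localisation marker for such imaging, and for fluorescence imaging of chromatin in transfected cells.
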