>Addgene plasmid #55090 | mCherry-miniSOG-H2B-C-10 | addgene partial sequence | sequence record 97240 | SV40pA-R 5'-GAAATTTGTGATGCTATTGC-3'
GTTAACAACAACAATTGCATTCATTTTATGTTTCAGGTTCAGGGGGAGGTGTGGGAGGTTTTTTAAAGCA
AGTAAAACCTCTACAAATGTGGTATGGCTGATTATGATCAGTTATCTAGATCCGGTGGATCCTTACTTAG
CGCTGGTGTACTTGGTGATGGCCTTAGTACCCTCGGACACGGCGTGCTTGGCCAACTCCCCAGGCAGCAG
CAGGCGCACGGCCGTCTGGATCTCCCTGGAGGTGATGGTCGAGCGCTTGTTGTAATGCGCCAGGCGGGAA
GCCTCACCTGCGATGCGCTCGAAAATGTCGTTCACAAACGAATTCATGATGCCCATGGCCTTGGACGAAA
TGCCGGTGTCAGGGTGGACCTGCTTCAGAACCTTGTACACATAGATGGAATAGCTCTCCTTGCGGCTGCG
CTTGCGCTTCTTGCCGCCTTTCTTCTGCGCCTTAGTCACCGCCTTCTTGGAGCCCTTTTTCGGGGCGGGA
GCAGACTTCGCTGGCTCTGGGCCTCCGGAGCCTCCAGATCTGAGTCCGGACTTGTACAGCTCGTCCATGC
CGCCGGTGGAGTGGCGGCCCTCGGCGCGTTCGTACTGTTCCACGATGGTGTAGTCCTCGTTGTGGGAGGT
GATGTCCAACTTGATGTTGACGTTGTAGGCGCCGGGCAGCTGCACGGGCTTCTTGGCCTTGTAGGTGGTC
TTGACCTCAGCGTCGTAGTGGCCGCCGTCCTTCAGCTTCAGCCTCTGCTTGATCTCGCCCTTCA
